>Addgene plasmid #105011 | pCAG mito-mTagBFP2 | depositor full sequence | sequence record 199361 | pCAG mito-mTagBFP2 sequence 5638 bps
CAAAAGGCCAGGAACCGTAAAAAGGCCGCGTTGCTGGCGTTTTTCCATAGGCTCCGCCCCCCTGACGAGC
ATCACAAAAATCGACGCTCAAGTCAGAGGTGGCGAAACCCGACAGGACTATAAAGATACCAGGCGTTTCC
CCCTGGAAGCTCCCTCGTGCGCTCTCCTGTTCCGACCCTGCCGCTTACCGGATACCTGTCCGCCTTTCTC
CCTTCGGGAAGCGTGGCGCTTTCTCATAGCTCACGCTGTAGGTATCTCAGTTCGGTGTAGGTCGTTCGCT
CCAAGCTGGGCTGTGTGCACGAACCCCCCGTTCAGCCCGACCGCTGCGCCTTATCCGGTAACTATCGTCT
TGAGTCCAACCCGGTAAGACACGACTTATCGCCACTGGCAGCAGCCACTGGTAACAGGATTAGCAGAGCG
AGGTATGTAGGCGGTGCTACAGAGTTCTTGAAGTGGTGGCCTAACTACGGCTACACTAGAAGACAGTATT
TGGTATCTGCGCTCTGCTGAAGCCAGTTACCTTCGGAAAAAGAGTTGGTAGCTCTTGATCCGGCAAACAA
ACCACCGCTGGTAGCGGTGGTTTTTTTGTTTGCAAGCAGCAGATTACGCGCAGAAAAAAAGGATCTCAAG
AAGATCCTTTGATCTTTTCTACGGGGTCTGACGCTCAGTGGAACGAAAACTCACGTTAAGGGATTTTGGT
CATGAGATTATCAAAAAGGATCTTCACCTAGATCCTTTTAAATTAAAAATGAAGTTTTAAATCAATCTAA
AGTATATATGAGTAAACTTGGTCTGACAGTTACCAATGCTTAATCAGTGAGGCACCTATCTCAGCGATCT
GTCTATTTCGTTCATCCATAGTTGCCTGACTCCCCGTCGTGTAGATAACTACGATACGGGAGGGCTTACC
ATCTGGCCCCAGTGCTGCAATGATACCGCGAGACCCACGCTCACCGGCTCCAGATTTATCAGCAATAAAC
CAGCCAGCCGGAAGGGCCGAGCGCAGAAGTGGTCCTGCAACTTTATCCGCCTCCATCCAGTCTATTAATT
GTTGCCGGGAAGCTAGAGTAAGTAGTTCGCCAGTTAATAGTTTGCGCAACGTTGTTGCCATTGCTACAGG
CATCGTGGTGTCACGCTCGTCGTTTGGTATGGCTTCATTCAGCTCCGGTTCCCAACGATCAAGGCGAGTT
ACATGATCCCCCATGTTGTGCAAAAAAGCGGTTAGCTCCTTCGGTCCTCCGATCGTTGTCAGAAGTAAGT
TGGCCGCAGTGTTATCACTCATGGTTATGGCAGCACTGCATAATTCTCTTACTGTCATGCCATCCGTAAG
ATGCTTTTCTGTGACTGGTGAGTACTCAACCAAGTCATTCTGAGAATAGTGTATGCGGCGACCGAGTTGC
TCTTGCCCGGCGTCAATACGGGATAATACCGCGCCACATAGCAGAACTTTAAAAGTGCTCATCATTGGAA
AACGTTCTTCGGGGCGAAAACTCTCAAGGATCTTACCGCTGTTGAGATCCAGTTCGATGTAACCCACTCG
TGCACCCAACTGATCTTCAGCATCTTTTACTTTCACCAGCGTTTCTGGGTGAGCAAAAACAGGAAGGCAA
AATGCCGCAAAAAAGGGAATAAGGGCGACACGGAAATGTTGAATACTCATACTCTTCCTTTTTCAATATT
ATTGAAGCATTTATCAGGGTTATTGTCTCATGAGCGGATACATATTTGAATGTATTTAGAAAAATAAACA
AATAGGGGTTCCGCGCACATTTCCCCGAAAAGTGCCACCTGGGTCGACATTGATTATTGACTAGTTATTA
ATAGTAATCAATTACGGGGTCATTAGTTCATAGCCCATATATGGAGTTCCGCGTTACATAACTTACGGTA
AATGGCCCGCCTGGCTGACCGCCCAACGACCCCCGCCCATTGACGTCAATAATGACGTATGTTCCCATAG
TAACGCCAATAGGGACTTTCCATTGACGTCAATGGGTGGAGTATTTACGGTAAACTGCCCACTTGGCAGT
ACATCAAGTGTATCATATGCCAAGTACGCCCCCTATTGACGTCAATGACGGTAAATGGCCCGCCTGGCAT
TATGCCCAGTACATGACCTTATGGGACTTTCCTACTTGGCAGTACATCTACGTATTAGTCATCGCTATTA
CCATGGTCGAGGTGAGCCCCACGTTCTGCTTCACTCTCCCCATCTCCCCCCCCTCCCCACCCCCAATTTT
GTATTTATTTATTTTTTAATTATTTTGTGCAGCGATGGGGGCGGGGGGGGGGGGGGGGCGCGCGCCAGGC
GGGGCGGGGCGGGGCGAGGGGCGGGGCGGGGCGAGGCGGAGAGGTGCGGCGGCAGCCAATCAGAGCGGCG
CGCTCCGAAAGTTTCCTTTTATGGCGAGGCGGCGGCGGCGGCGGCCCTATAAAAAGCGAAGCGCGCGGCG
GGCGGGAGTCGCTGCGTTGCCTTCGCCCCGTGCCCCGCTCCGCGCCGCCTCGCGCCGCCCGCCCCGGCTC
TGACTGACCGCGTTACTCCCACAGGTGAGCGGGCGGGACGGCCCTTCTCCTCCGGGCTGTAATTAGCGCT
TGGTTTAATGACGGCTCGTTTCTTTTCTGTGGCTGCGTGAAAGCCTTAAAGGGCTCCGGGAGGGCCCTTT
GTGCGGGGGGGAGCGGCTCGGGGGGTGCGTGCGTGTGTGTGTGCGTGGGGAGCGCCGCGTGCGGCCCGCG
CTGCCCGGCGGCTGTGAGCGCTGCGGGCGCGGCGCGGGGCTTTGTGCGCTCCGCGTGTGCGCGAGGGGAG
CGCGGCCGGGGGCGGTGCCCCGCGGTGCGGGGGGGCTGCGAGGGGAACAAAGGCTGCGTGCGGGGTGTGT
GCGTGGGGGGGTGAGCAGGGGGTGTGGGCGCGGCGGTCGGGCTGTAACCCCCCCCTGCACCCCCCTCCCC
GAGTTGCTGAGCACGGCCCGGCTTCGGGTGCGGGGCTCCGTACGGGGCGTGGCGCGGGGCTCGCCGTGCC
GGGCGGGGGGTGGCGGCAGGTGGGGGTGCCGGGCGGGGCGGGGCCGCCTCGGGCCGGGGAGGGCTCGGGG
GAGGGGCGCGGCGGCCCCCGGAGCGCCGGCGGCTGTCGAGGCGCGGCGAGCCGCAGCCATTGCCTTTTAT
GGTAATCGTGCGAGAGGGCGCAGGGACTTCCTTTGTCCCAAATCTGTGCGGAGCCGAAATCTGGGAGGCG
CCGCCGCACCCCCTCTAGCGGGCGCGGGGCGAAGCGGTGCGGCGCCGGCAGGAAGGAAATGGGCGGGGAG
GGCCTTCGTGCGTCGCCGCGCCGCCGTCCCCTTCTCCCTCTCCAGCCTCGGGGCTGTCCGCGGGGGGACG
GCTGCCTTCGGGGGGGACGGGGCAGGGCGGGGTTCGGCTTCTGGCGTGTGACCGGCGGCTCTAGAGCCTC
TGCTAACCATGTTCATGCCTTCTTCTTTTTCCTACAGCTCCTGGGCAACGTGCTGGTTATTGTGCTGTCT
CATCATTTTGGCAAAGAATTGCTCGAGATGTCCGTCCTGACGCCGCTGCTGCTGCGGGGCTTGACAGGCT
CGGCCCGGCGGCTCCCAGTGCCGCGCGCCAAGATCCATTCGTTGGGGGATCCACCGGTCATGAGCGAGCT
GATTAAGGAGAACATGCACATGAAGCTGTACATGGAGGGCACCGTGGACAACCATCACTTCAAGTGCACA
TCCGAGGGCGAAGGCAAGCCCTACGAGGGCACCCAGACCATGAGAATCAAGGTGGTCGAGGGCGGCCCTC
TCCCCTTCGCCTTCGACATCCTGGCTACTAGCTTCCTCTACGGCAGCAAGACCTTCATCAACCACACCCA
GGGCATCCCCGACTTCTTCAAGCAGTCCTTCCCTGAGGGCTTCACATGGGAGAGAGTCACCACATACGAA
GACGGGGGCGTGCTGACCGCTACCCAGGACACCAGCCTCCAGGACGGCTGCCTCATCTACAACGTCAAGA
TCAGAGGGGTGAACTTCACATCCAACGGCCCTGTGATGCAGAAGAAAACACTCGGCTGGGAGGCCTTCAC
CGAGACGCTGTACCCCGCTGACGGCGGCCTGGAAGGCAGAAACGACATGGCCCTGAAGCTCGTGGGCGGG
AGCCATCTGATCGCAAACGCCAAGACCACATATAGATCCAAGAAACCCGCTAAGAACCTCAAGATGCCTG
GCGTCTACTATGTGGACTACAGACTGGAAAGAATCAAGGAGGCCAACAACGAGACCTACGTCGAGCAGCA
CGAGGTGGCAGTGGCCAGATACTGCGACCTCCCTAGCAAACTGGGGCACAAGCTTAATTAAGCGGCCGCA
ATTCACTCCTCAGGTGCAGGCTGCCTATCAGAAGGTGGTGGCTGGTGTGGCCAATGCCCTGGCTCACAAA
TACCACTGAGATCTTTTTCCCTCTGCCAAAAATTATGGGGACATCATGAAGCCCCTTGAGCATCTGACTT
CTGGCTAATAAAGGAAATTTATTTTCATTGCAATAGTGTGTTGGAATTTTTTGTGTCTATCACTCGGAAG
GACATATGGGAGGGCAAATCATTTAAAACATCAGAATGAGTATTTGGTTTAGAGTTTGGCAACATATGCC
CATATGCTGGCTGCCATGAACAAAGGTTGGCTATAAAGAGGTCATCAGTATATGAAACAGCCCCCTGCTG
TCCATTCCTTATTCCATAGAAAAGCCTTGACTTGAGGTTAGATTTTTTTTATATTTTGTTTTGTGTTATT
TTTTTCTTTAACATCCCTAAAATTTTCCTTACATGTTTTACTAGCCAGATTTTTCCTCCTCTCCTGACTA
CTCCCAGTCATAGCTGTCCCTCTTCTCTTATGGAGATCCCTCGACCTGCACCGTCGACCAGCTGGTCGAC
GGTGCACCGTCGACCAGCTTGGCGTAATCATGGTCATAGCTGTTTCCTGTGTGAAATTGTTATCCGCTCA
CAATTCCACACAACATACGAGCCGGAAGCATAAAGTGTAAAGCCTGGGGTGCCTAATGAGTGAGCTAACT
CACATTAATTGCGTTGCGCTCACTGCCCGCTTTCCAGTCGGGAAACCTGTCGTGCCAGCGGATCCGCATC
TCAATTAGTCAGCAACCATAGTCCCGCCCCTAACTCCGCCCATCCCGCCCCTAACTCCGCCCAGTTCCGC
CCATTCTCCGCCCCATGGCTGACTAATTTTTTTTATTTATGCAGAGGCCGAGGCCGCCTCGGCCTCTGAG
CTATTCCAGAAGTAGTGAGGAGGCTTTTTTGGAGGCCTAGGCTTTTGCAAAAAGCTAACTTGTTTATTGC
AGCTTATAATGGTTACAAATAAAGCAATAGCATCACAAATTTCACAAATAAAGCATTTTTTTCACTGCAT
TCTAGTTGTGGTTTGTCCAAACTCATCAATGTATCTTATCATGTCTGGATCCGCTGCATTAATGAATCGG
CCAACGCGCGGGGAGAGGCGGTTTGCGTATTGGGCGCTCTTCCGCTTCCTCGCTCACTGACTCGCTGCGC
TCGGTCGTTCGGCTGCGGCGAGCGGTATCAGCTCACTCAAAGGCGGTAATACGGTTATCCACAGAATCAG
GGGATAACGCAGGAAAGAACATGTGAGCAAAAGGCCAG
Features (pLannotate 1.2.2; 19 found; start..end, strand, type, name):
     42..629     -  rep_origin     ori: high-copy-number ColE1/pMB1/pBR322/pUC origin of replication
    800..1660    -  CDS            AmpR: β-lactamase; bla; confers resistance to ampicillin, carbenicillin, and related antibiotics
   1661..1765    -  promoter       AmpR promoter: bla
   1796..2175    +  enhancer       CMV enhancer: human cytomegalovirus immediate early enhancer
   2177..2454    +  promoter       chicken β-actin promoter: No description available
   2455..3467    +  intron         chimeric intron: chimera between introns from chicken β-actin and rabbit β-globin
   3528..3602    +  CDS            COX8 presequence: mitochondrial presequence of human cytochrome c oxidase subunit VIII (Rizutto et al., 1989)
   3630..4331    +  CDS            TagBFP: monomeric blue fluorescent protein mammalian codon-optimized
   4339..4416    +  CDS            HBB (fragment): HBB_PONPY - Experimental evidence at transcript level: Swiss-Prot protein existence level 2. Involved in oxygen transport from the lung to the various peripheral tissues. From Pongo pygmaeus (Bornean orangutan).
   4487..4538    +  polyA_signal   β-globin poly(A) signal (fragment): rabbit β-globin polyadenylation signal (Gil and Proudfoot, 1987)
   4957..4973    -  protein_bind   lac operator: The lac repressor binds to the lac operator to inhibit transcription in E. coli. This inhibition can be relieved by adding lactose or isopropyl-β-D-thiogalactopyranoside (IPTG). lac repressor encoded by lacI
   4981..5011    -  promoter       lac promoter: promoter for the E. coli lac operon
   5026..5047    -  protein_bind   CAP binding site: CAP binding activates transcription in the presence of cAMP. E. coli catabolite activator protein
   5060..5099    -  CDS            lacI (fragment): lac repressor; lacI; The lac repressor binds to the lac operator to inhibit transcription in E. coli. This inhibition can be relieved by adding lactose or isopropyl-β-D-thiogalactopyranoside (IPTG).
   5106..5128    +  promoter       SV40 promoter (fragment): SV40 enhancer and early promoter
   5152..5287    +  rep_origin     SV40 ori: SV40 origin of replication
   5307..5441    +  polyA_signal   SV40 poly(A) signal: SV40 polyadenylation signal
   5443..5497    -  CDS            lacI (fragment): lac repressor; lacI; The lac repressor binds to the lac operator to inhibit transcription in E. coli. This inhibition can be relieved by adding lactose or isopropyl-β-D-thiogalactopyranoside (IPTG).
   5499..5632    -  rep_origin     RSF ori (fragment): Plasmids containing the RSF 1030 origin of replication can be propagated in E. coli cells that contain additional plasmids with compatible origins.
