[The description below was written by a language model from this plasmid's Addgene catalogue record and pLannotate feature annotations shown in this document.]
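Description:
pCAG mito-mTagBFP2 is a mammalian expression plasmid of about 5.6 kb, built on the pCIG2 backbone, that produces a blue fluorescent protein targeted to mitochondria. It is propagated in E. coli through a high-copy ColE1/pUC-type origin and selected with ampicillin via a β-lactamase gene under its native bla promoter. The record lists no mammalian selection marker, so the plasmid appears suited to transient expression after transfection or similar delivery.

The expression cassette is driven by the CAG promoter, annotated here as its three components: the human cytomegalovirus immediate-early enhancer, the chicken β-actin promoter, and a chimeric chicken β-actin/rabbit β-globin intron. Together these give strong, broadly active transcription in mammalian cells. Downstream lies the mitochondrial presequence of human cytochrome c oxidase subunit VIII (COX8), followed after a short gap by the coding sequence for a monomeric, mammalian codon-optimized blue fluorescent protein. The annotation tool labels this TagBFP, while the catalogue names it mTagBFP2. The presequence directs import of the fluorescent protein into the mitochondrial matrix, so the organelles are labelled blue. The transcript ends in rabbit β-globin 3′ sequence containing a polyadenylation signal; the short "HBB fragment" annotated just after the fluorescent protein most likely reflects this globin-derived region rather than an intended fusion partner. The remaining features are backbone remnants: lac promoter/operator elements, small lacI and RSF ori fragments, and an SV40 origin and poly(A) signal. The cloning sites used are not recorded.

The stated purpose is a mitochondrial marker, and the associated study concerns mitochondria-dependent presynaptic calcium handling in cortical axons. This is consistent with imaging mitochondria in neurons alongside green or red reporters.
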