Addgene plasmid #105011: pCAG mito-mTagBFP2
Purpose: Mitochondrial marker
Depositing lab: Franck Polleux. Depositing organization: Columbia University. Publication: LKB1 Regulates Mitochondria-Dependent Presynaptic Calcium Clearance and Neurotransmitter Release Properties at Excitatory Synapses along Cortical Axons. Kwon SK, Sando R 3rd, Lewis TL, Hirabayashi Y, Maximov A, Polleux F. PLoS Biol. 2016 Jul 18;14(7):e1002516. doi: 10.1371/journal.pbio.1002516. eCollection 2016 Jul. PBIOLOGY-D-16-00343 PubMed 27429220.
Backbone
  Vector backbone: pCIG2
  Vector type: Mammalian Expression
Growth in bacteria
  Bacterial resistance: Ampicillin, 100 μg/mL
  Growth temperature: 37°C
  Growth strain: DH5alpha
  Copy number: High Copy
Gene/Insert
  Gene/Insert name: mTagBFP2
  Promoter: CAG
  Cloning method: Restriction Enzyme; 5′ cloning site unknown (unknown if destroyed); 3′ cloning site unknown (unknown if destroyed)
Terms and licenses: Academic/Nonprofit Terms; Industry Terms: Not Available to Industry
How to cite: pCAG mito-mTagBFP2 was a gift from Franck Polleux (Addgene plasmid # 105011 ; http://n2t.net/addgene:105011 ; RRID:Addgene_105011)
