>Addgene plasmid #105011 | pCAG mito-mTagBFP2 | addgene partial sequence | sequence record 202038 | Addgene NGS Partial Result
CATTTTGGCAAAGAATTGCTCGAGATGTCCGTCCTGACGCCGCTGCTGCTGCGGGGCTTGACAGGCTCGG
CCCGGCGGCTCCCAGTGCCGCGCGCCAAGATCCATTCGTTGGGGGATCCACCGGTCATGAGCGAGCTGAT
TAAGGAGAACATGCACATGAAGCTGTACATGGAGGGCACCGTGGACAACCATCACTTCAAGTGCACATCC
GAGGGCGAAGGCAAGCCCTACGAGGGCACCCAGACCATGAGAATCAAGGTGGTCGAGGGCGGCCCTCTCC
CCTTCGCCTTCGACATCCTGGCTACTAGCTTCCTCTACGGCAGCAAGACCTTCATCAACCACACCCAGGG
CATCCCCGACTTCTTCAAGCAGTCCTTCCCTGAGGGCTTCACATGGGAGAGAGTCACCACATACGAAGAC
GGGGGCGTGCTGACCGCTACCCAGGACACCAGCCTCCAGGACGGCTGCCTCATCTACAACGTCAAGATCA
GAGGGGTGAACTTCACATCCAACGGCCCTGTGATGCAGAAGAAAACACTCGGCTGGGAGGCCTTCACCGA
GACGCTGTACCCCGCTGACGGCGGCCTGGAAGGCAGAAACGACATGGCCCTGAAGCTCGTGGGCGGGAGC
CATCTGATCGCAAACGCCAAGACCACATATAGATCCAAGAAACCCGCTAAGAACCTCAAGATGCCTGGCG
TCTACTATGTGGACTACAGACTGGAAAGAATCAAGGAGGCCAACAACGAGACCTACGTCGAGCAGCACGA
GGTGGCAGTGGCCAGATACTGCGACCTCCCTAGCAAACTGGGGCACAAGCTTAATTAAGCGGCCGCAATT
CACTCCTCAGGTGCAGGCTGCCTATCAGAAGGTGGTGGCTGGTGTGGCCAATGCCCTGGCTCACAAATAC
CACTGAGATCTTTTTCCCTCTGCCAAAAATTATGGGGACATCATGAAGCCCCTTGAGCATCTGACTTCTG
GCTAATAAAGGAAATTTATTTTCATTGCAATAGTGTGTTGGAATTTTTTGTGTCTCTCACTCGGAAGGAC
ATATGGGAGGGCAAATCATTTAAAACATCAGAATGAGTATTTGGTTTAGAGTTTGGCAACATATGCCCAT
ATGCTGGCTGCCATGAACAAAGGTTGGCTATAAAGAGGTCATCAGTATATGAAACAGCCCCCTGCTGTCC
ATTCCTTATTCCATAGAAAAGCCTTGACTTGAGGTTAGATTTTTTTTATATTTTGTTTTGTGTTATTTTT
TTCTTTAACATCCCTAAAATTTTCCTTACATGTTTTACTAGCCAGATTTTTCCTCCTCTCCTGACTACTC
CCAGTCATAGCTGTCCCTCTTCTCTTATGGAGATCCCTCGACCTGCACCGTCGACCAGCTGGTCGACGGT
GCACCGTCGACCAGCTTGGCGTAATCATGGTCATAGCTGTTTCCTGTGTGAAATTGTTATCCGCTCACAA
TTCCACACAACATACGAGCCGGAAGCATAAAGTGTAAAGCCTGGGGTGCCTAATGAGTGAGCTAACTCAC
ATTAATTGCGTTGCGCTCACTGCCCGCTTTCCAGTCGGGAAACCTGTCGTGCCAGCGGATCCGCATCTCA
ATTAGTCAGCAACCATAGTCCCGCCCCTAACTCCGCCCATCCCGCCCCTAACTCCGCCCAGTTCCGCCCA
TTCTCCGCCCCATGGCTGACTAATTTTTTTTATTTATGCAGAGGCCGAGGCCGCCTCGGCCTCTGAGCTA
TTCCAGAAGTAGTGAGGAGGCTTTTTTGGAGGCCTAGGCTTTTGCAAAAAGCTAACTTGTTTATTGCAGC
TTATAATGGTTACAAATAAAGCAATAGCATCACAAATTTCACAAATAAAGCATTTTTTTCACTGCATTCT
AGTTGTGGTTTGTCCAAACTCATCAATGTATCTTATCATGTCTGGATCCGCTGCATTAATGAATCGGCCA
ACGCGCGGGGAGAGGCGGTTTGCGTATTGGGCGCTCTTCCGCTTCCTCGCTCACTGACTCGCTGCGCTCG
GTCGTTCGGCTGCGGCGAGCGGTATCAGCTCACTCAAAGGCGGTAATACGGTTATCCACAGAATCAGGGG
ATAACGCAGGAAAGAACATGTGAGCAAAAGGCCAGCAAAAGGCCAGGAACCGTAAAAAGGCCGCGTTGCT
GGCGTTTTTCCATAGGCTCCGCCCCCCTGACGAGCATCACAAAAATCGACGCTCAAGTCAGAGGTGGCGA
AACCCGACAGGACTATAAAGATACCAGGCGTTTCCCCCTGGAAGCTCCCTCGTGCGCTCTCCTGTTCCGA
CCCTGCCGCTTACCGGATACCTGTCCGCCTTTCTCCCTTCGGGAAGCGTGGCGCTTTCTCATAGCTCACG
CTGTAGGTATCTCAGTTCGGTGTAGGTCGTTCGCTCCAAGCTGGGCTGTGTGCACGAACCCCCCGTTCAG
CCCGACCGCTGCGCCTTATCCGGTAACTATCGTCTTGAGTCCAACCCGGTAAGACACGACTTATCGCCAC
TGGCAGCAGCCACTGGTAACAGGATTAGCAGAGCGAGGTATGTAGGCGGTGCTACAGAGTTCTTGAAGTG
GTGGCCTAACTACGGCTACACTAGAAGAACAGTATTTGGTATCTGCGCTCTGCTGAAGCCAGTTACCTTC
GGAAAAAGAGTTGGTAGCTCTTGATCCGGCAAACAAACCACCGCTGGTAGCGGTGGTTTTTTTGTTTGCA
AGCAGCAGATTACGCGCAGAAAAAAAGGATCTCAAGAAGATCCTTTGATCTTTTCTACGGGGTCTGACGC
TCAGTGGAACGAAAACTCACGTTAAGGGATTTTGGTCATGAGATTATCAAAAAGGATCTTCACCTAGATC
CTTTTAAATTAAAAATGAAGTTTTAAATCAATCTAAAGTATATATGAGTAAACTTGGTCTGACAGTTACC
AATGCTTAATCAGTGAGGCACCTATCTCAGCGATCTGTCTATTTCGTTCATCCATAGTTGCCTGACTCCC
CGTCGTGTAGATAACTACGATACGGGAGGGCTTACCATCTGGCCCCAGTGCTGCAATGATACCGCGAGAC
CCACGCTCACCGGCTCCAGATTTATCAGCAATAAACCAGCCAGCCGGAAGGGCCGAGCGCAGAAGTGGTC
CTGCAACTTTATCCGCCTCCATCCAGTCTATTAATTGTTGCCGGGAAGCTAGAGTAAGTAGTTCGCCAGT
TAATAGTTTGCGCAACGTTGTTGCCATTGCTACAGGCATCGTGGTGTCACGCTCGTCGTTTGGTATGGCT
TCATTCAGCTCCGGTTCCCAACGATCAAGGCGAGTTACATGATCCCCCATGTTGTGCAAAAAAGCGGTTA
GCTCCTTCGGTCCTCCGATCGTTGTCAGAAGTAAGTTGGCCGCAGTGTTATCACTCATGGTTATGGCAGC
ACTGCATAATTCTCTTACTGTCATGCCATCCGTAAGATGCTTTTCTGTGACTGGTGAGTACTCAACCAAG
TCATTCTGAGAATAGTGTATGCGGCGACCGAGTTGCTCTTGCCCGGCGTCAATACGGGATAATACCGCGC
CACATAGCAGAACTTTAAAAGTGCTCATCATTGGAAAACGTTCTTCGGGGCGAAAACTCTCAAGGATCTT
ACCGCTGTTGAGATCCAGTTCGATGTAACCCACTCGTGCACCCAACTGATCTTCAGCATCTTTTACTTTC
ACCAGCGTTTCTGGGTGAGCAAAAACAGGAAGGCAAAATGCCGCAAAAAAGGGAATAAGGGCGACACGGA
AATGTTGAATACTCATACTCTTCCTTTTTCAATATTATTGAAGCATTTATCAGGGTTATTGTCTCATGAG
CGGATACATATTTGAATGTATTTAGAAAAATAAACAAATAGGGGTTCCGCGCACATTTCCCCGAAAAGTG
CCACCTG
